Addgene plasmid #168616: pDONR223 MERS-CoV NSP14_nostop
Purpose: Gateway-compatible Entry vector
Depositing lab: Fritz Roth. Depositing organization: Sinai Health System. Publication: A resource of human coronavirus protein-coding sequences in a flexible, multipurpose Gateway Entry clone collection. Weller B, Lin CW, Pogoutse O, Sauer M, Marin-de la Rosa N, Strobel A, Young V, Knapp JJ, Rayhan A, Falter C, Kim DK, Roth FP, Falter-Braun P. G3 (Bethesda). 2023 Jul 5;13(7):jkad105. doi: 10.1093/g3journal/jkad105. PubMed 37267226.
Backbone
  Vector backbone: pDONR223
  Backbone manufacturer: Rual et al, Genome Res. 14:2128-2135, 2004.
  Backbone size w/o insert (bp): 5005
  Vector type: Other
Growth in bacteria
  Bacterial resistance: Spectinomycin, 50 μg/mL
  Growth temperature: 37°C
  Growth strain: DH5alpha
  Copy number: Unknown
Gene/Insert
  Gene/Insert name: NSP14
  Species: Other
  Insert size (bp): 1572
  Entrez Gene: orf1ab (a.k.a. G128_gp01)
  Cloning method: Gateway Cloning
  Sequencing primers: 5′ m13-For; 3′ m13-Rev
Resource information
  A portion of this plasmid was derived from a plasmid made by: Falter-Braun Lab
Terms and licenses: Academic/Nonprofit Terms; Industry Terms
How to cite: pDONR223 MERS-CoV NSP14_nostop was a gift from Fritz Roth (Addgene plasmid # 168616 ; http://n2t.net/addgene:168616 ; RRID:Addgene_168616)
