[The description below was written by a language model from this plasmid's Addgene catalogue record.]
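Description:
pDONR223 MERS-CoV NSP14_nostop is a Gateway-compatible Entry clone built in the pDONR223 donor backbone and carrying the coding sequence for non-structural protein 14 (NSP14) of MERS coronavirus. It is propagated in standard E. coli cloning strains such as DH5alpha under spectinomycin selection; the record lists its copy number as unknown and gives no feature table, so the origin of replication and other backbone elements are not itemised. The 1572 bp insert corresponds to the NSP14 portion of the viral orf1ab polyprotein gene and was introduced by Gateway recombination. In an Entry clone of this kind the open reading frame is normally flanked by attL recombination sites, and M13 forward and reverse primer sites on either side of the insert are listed for sequence verification.

As an Entry vector, the plasmid is not itself an expression construct. The record names no promoter, tag or reporter, and Entry clones generally rely on the Destination vector to supply these. Its role is to act as a source from which the NSP14 ORF can be moved by LR recombination into any compatible Destination vector, for bacterial, yeast, mammalian or other expression systems. The "nostop" designation indicates that the native stop codon has been omitted, which allows read-through into sequences downstream of the recombination site and so permits C-terminal fusions to tags, reporters or assay domains supplied by the Destination vector. The clone belongs to a collection of human coronavirus protein-coding sequences assembled as a flexible, multipurpose resource for functional studies of the viral proteins.
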