>Addgene plasmid #168616 | pDONR223 MERS-CoV NSP14_nostop | depositor partial sequence | sequence record 326825 | Inserted CDS without stop codon
ATGTCTCAGATTGTAACTGGCCTTTTTAAAGATTGCTCTAGAGAAACTTCTGGCCTCTCACCTGCTTATG
CACCAACATATGTTAGTGTTGATGACAAGTATAAGACGAGTGATGAGCTTTGCGTGAATCTTAATTTACC
CGCAAATGTCCCATACTCTCGTGTTATTTCCAGGATGGGCTTTAAACTCGATGCAACAGTTCCTGGATAT
CCTAAGCTTTTCATTACTCGTGAAGAGGCTGTAAGGCAAGTTCGAAGCTGGATAGGCTTCGATGTTGAGG
GTGCTCATGCTTCCCGTAATGCATGTGGCACCAATGTGCCTCTACAATTAGGATTTTCAACTGGTGTGAA
CTTTGTTGTTCAGCCAGTTGGTGTTGTAGACACTGAGTGGGGTAACATGTTAACGGGCATTGCTGCACGT
CCTCCACCAGGTGAACAGTTTAAGCACCTCGTGCCTCTTATGCATAAGGGGGCTGCGTGGCCTATTGTTA
GACGACGTATAGTGCAAATGTTGTCAGACACTTTAGACAAATTGTCTGATTACTGTACGTTTGTTTGTTG
GGCTCATGGCTTTGAATTAACGTCTGCATCATACTTTTGCAAGATAGGTAAGGAACAGAAGTGTTGCATG
TGCAATAGACGCGCTGCAGCGTACTCTTCACCTCTGCAATCTTATGCCTGCTGGACTCATTCCTGCGGTT
ATGATTATGTCTACAACCCTTTCTTTGTCGATGTTCAACAGTGGGGTTATGTAGGCAATCTTGCTACTAA
TCACGATCGTTATTGCTCTGTCCATCAAGGAGCTCATGTGGCTTCTAATGATGCAATAATGACTCGTTGT
TTAGCTATTCATTCTTGTTTTATAGAACGTGTGGATTGGGATATAGAGTATCCTTATATCTCACATGAAA
AGAAATTGAATTCCTGTTGTAGAATCGTTGAGCGCAACGTCGTACGTGCTGCTCTTCTTGCCGGTTCATT
TGACAAAGTCTATGATATTGGCAATCCTAAAGGAATTCCTATTGTTGATGACCCTGTGGTTGATTGGCAT
TATTTTGATGCACAGCCCTTGACCAGGAAGGTACAACAGCTTTTCTATACAGAGGACATGGCCTCAAGAT
TTGCTGATGGGCTCTGCTTATTTTGGAACTGTAATGTACCAAAATATCCTAATAATGCAATTGTATGCAG
GTTTGACACACGTGTGCATTCTGAGTTCAATTTGCCAGGTTGTGATGGCGGTAGTTTGTATGTTAACAAG
CACGCTTTTCATACACCAGCATATGATGTGAGTGCATTCCGTGATCTGAAACCTTTACCATTCTTTTATT
ATTCTACTACACCATGTGAAGTGCATGGTAATGGTAGTATGATAGAGGATATTGATTATGTACCCCTAAA
ATCTGCAGTCTGTATTACAGCTTGTAATTTAGGGGGCGCTGTTTGTAGGAAGCATGCTACAGAGTACAGA
GAGTATATGGAAGCATATAATCTTGTCTCTGCATCAGGTTTCCGCCTTTGGTGTTATAAGACCTTTGATA
TTTATAATCTCTGGTCTACTTTTACAAAAGTTCAATAA
